Addgene plasmid #79594: MO70-N-Flag-hCRACR2A-isoform-a-T559N
Purpose: Transient and retroviral expression
Depositing lab: Yousang Gwack. Depositing organization: University of California, Los Angeles (UCLA). Publication: A large Rab GTPase encoded by CRACR2A is a component of subsynaptic vesicles that transmit T cell activation signals. Srikanth S, Kim KD, Gao Y, Woo JS, Ghosh S, Calmettes G, Paz A, Abramson J, Jiang M, Gwack Y. Sci Signal. 2016 Mar 22;9(420):ra31. doi: 10.1126/scisignal.aac9171. PubMed 27016526.
Backbone
  Vector backbone: MO70
  Backbone size w/o insert (bp): 7480
  Vector type: Mammalian Expression, Retroviral
  Selectable markers: Puromycin
Growth in bacteria
  Bacterial resistance: Ampicillin, 100 μg/mL
  Growth temperature: 37°C
  Growth strain: NEB Stable
  Copy number: High Copy
Gene/Insert
  Gene/Insert name: CRACR2A-isoform-a (alt names: EFCAB4B; NM_001144958)
  Species: H. sapiens (human)
  Insert size (bp): 2196
  Mutation: T559N
  Entrez Gene: CRACR2A (a.k.a. EFCAB4B, RAB46)
  Promoter: CMV
  Tag / fusion protein: FLAG (N terminal on backbone)
  Cloning method: Restriction Enzyme; 5′ cloning site XhoI (not destroyed); 3′ cloning site EcoRI (not destroyed)
  Sequencing primers: 5′ CMV-F; 3′ pCDH-Rev
Terms and licenses: Academic/Nonprofit Terms; Industry Terms: Not Available to Industry
How to cite: MO70-N-Flag-hCRACR2A-isoform-a-T559N was a gift from Yousang Gwack (Addgene plasmid # 79594 ; http://n2t.net/addgene:79594 ; RRID:Addgene_79594)
