[The description below was written by a language model from this plasmid's Addgene catalogue record.]
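Description:
MO70-N-Flag-hCRACR2A-isoform-a-T559N is a mammalian expression and retroviral transfer plasmid built on the MO70 backbone (about 7.5 kb without insert). It is maintained in bacteria as a high-copy plasmid under ampicillin selection, and it carries a puromycin marker for selecting transfected or transduced mammalian cells. The use of a recombination-deficient propagation strain is consistent with the repeated viral sequences typical of retroviral vectors. No feature table is provided, so the specific LTRs, packaging signal, origin of replication and the arrangement driving puromycin resistance are not documented.

The payload is the roughly 2.2 kb coding sequence of human CRACR2A isoform a (also known as EFCAB4B or RAB46), cloned between XhoI and EcoRI sites that both remain intact. Expression is listed as driven by a CMV promoter. A FLAG epitope supplied by the backbone is fused to the N terminus, allowing detection or immunoprecipitation with anti-FLAG antibodies. The long isoform of CRACR2A encodes a large Rab GTPase that the associated study describes as a component of subsynaptic vesicles transmitting T cell activation signals. The insert carries a T559N substitution; the record does not state its functional consequence, although threonine-to-asparagine changes at a conserved position in the nucleotide-binding motif of Rab GTPases are commonly used to create GDP-locked, inactive or dominant-negative forms.

The stated purpose is transient and retroviral expression. The plasmid can therefore be transfected directly for short-term expression or used to produce retrovirus for stable, puromycin-selected expression of the tagged mutant, presumably for comparison with wild-type CRACR2A.
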