>Addgene plasmid #79594 | MO70-N-Flag-hCRACR2A-isoform-a-T559N | addgene partial sequence | sequence record 150695 | CMV-F 5'-CGCAAATGGGCGGTAGGCGTG-3'
CAGAGCTCAATAAAAGAGCCCACAACCCCTCACTCGGCGCGCCAGTCCTCCGATAGACTGCGTCGCCCGG
GTACCCGTATTCCCAATAAAGCCTCTTGCTGTTTGCATCCGAATCGTGGACTCGCTGATCCTTGGGAGGG
TCTCCTCAGATTGATTGACTGCCCACCTCGGGGGTCTTTCATTTGGAGGTTCCACCGAGATTTGGAGACC
CCTGCCCAGGGACCACCGACCCCCCCGCCGGGAGGTAAGCTGGCCAGCGGTCGTTTCGTGTCTGTCTCTG
TCTTTGTGCGTGTTTGTGCCGGCATCTAATGTTTGCGCCTGCGTCTGTACTAGTTAGCTAACTAGCTCTG
TATCTGGCGGACCCGTGGTGGAACTGACGAGTTCTGAACACCCGGCCGCAACCCTGGGAGACGTCCCAGG
GACTTTGGGGGCCGTTTTTGTGGCCCGACCTGAGGAAGGGAGTCGATGTGGAATCCGACCCCGTCAGGAT
ATGTGGTTCTGGTAGGAGACGAGAACCTAAAACAGTTCCCGCCTCCGTCTGAATTTTTGCTTTCGGTTTG
GAACCGAAGCCGCGCGTCTTGTCTGCTGCAGCGCTGCAGCATCGTTCTGTGTTGTCTCTGTCTGACTGTG
TTTCTGTATTTGTCTGAAAATTAGGGCCAGACTGTTACCACTCCCTTAAGTTTGACCTTAGGTCACTGGA
AAGATGTCGAGCGGATCGCTCACAACCAGTCGGTAGATGTCAAGAAGAGACGTTGGGTTACCTTCTGCTC
TGCAGAATGGCCAACCTTTAACGTCGGATGGCCGCGAGACGGCACCTTTAACCGAGACCTCATCACCCAG
GTTAAGATCAAGGTCTTTTCACC
