>Addgene plasmid #79594 | MO70-N-Flag-hCRACR2A-isoform-a-T559N | addgene partial sequence | sequence record 150696 | pCDH-rev 5'-GCATTCCTTTGGCGAGAG-3'
GGGCCAGGTTTCCGGGCCCTCACATTGCCAAAAGACGGCAATATGGTGGAAAATAACCGGAATTACTCGC
GACAATTCTCACTTGTCATCGTCGTCCTTGTAGTCAGCGGCCGCAATATCGATCTGGTTAACGTAGAATT
CTCAGCCACAGCAGGATTTCTTCTTAGCAGGGTGGCCGACCTGAATGGTGTCCTCTCTCACTGTGTCTTC
TTGCTCCTTGAGGAACCTGGCCAGATGGAGCAGGGACTCTTTGGTGTTGTGACCAGAGTAGGCGCTGCAT
TCATAGAAGATCAGATTGTTCTCCGTGGCAAGCTGCTCTCCGAGGCCCCGGGGGACTTCCCGCTCCTTCT
CGTTGTCAAGCTTATTACCCAGCAGAAGAACAGGCACCCGGTCTCCCACAGCTTCCTCCACGCTGCTCAG
CCACCGCCGGACCGACAGGAACGACTGCTTGTCTGTGAGATCGTACATGACGATGACACCATCTGCCTTT
CTGAAGAACTGCTGGGTGATGCACCGGTACCTCTCCTGCCCAGCCGTGTCCCACAGCTGCAGGGCCACCT
GAGAGTTGTCCACATTCAACGTCTTCACACGGTAATCAATGCCCACAGTGGCCGCCATGCCTGGGGAGAA
CCGGTCCTCACAGAATCTCCTCAGGAAGGAGTTCTTCCCCACCGCGGAATTGCCCACGAACACAATCTTG
AAGAGCCGGTCAGGGGCAGAGGGAGAGCTTTCCTCCTTACACAGGGCTTCTTTTCCAACAGGCTGCCCTC
GGGGGGATGTGGGGGTGAGTTTCAAGGGTGGGGCCTCCGGGATTTGTCCCTGTACCCCCTGGTCAGAGAC
CTCTTCCTCTTCTGAGCATTTGCTCAGGGGTTGCTCAAAGCCACCATCCAGGAGCTGGGGCAGGGGGTCT
TCTTCAACGGA
