>Addgene plasmid #79594 | MO70-N-Flag-hCRACR2A-isoform-a-T559N | addgene partial sequence | sequence record 151309 | gag-F 5'-ccaacctttaacgtcggatg-3'
CGAGACCTCATCACCCAGGTTAAGATCAAGGTCTTTTCACCTGGCCCGCATGGACACCCAGACCAGGTCC
CCTACATCGTGACCTGGGAAGCCTTGGCTTTTGACCCCCCTCCCTGGGTCAAGCCCTTTGTACACCCTAA
GCCTCCGCCTCCTCTTCCTCCATCCGCCCCGTCTCTCCCCCTTGAACCTCCTCGTTCGACCCCGCCTCGA
TCCTCCCTTTATCCAGCCCTCACTCCTTCTCTAGGCGCCGGAATTAGATCGATCTCTCGAGATGGACTAC
AAAGACGATGACGACAAGGCTGCCCCTGACGGGAGGGTAGTCTCCAGACCCCAGAGACTTGGTCAGGGGT
CTGGCCAGGGGCCAAAGGGGAGTGGAGCCTGCCTGCATCCCCTGGACAGCCTGGAGCAGAAGGAGACTCA
GGAGCAAACGTCGGGCCAGCTAGTCATGCTGAGGAAGGCACAGGAGTTCTTTCAGACCTGTGATGCTGAA
GGCAAGGGCTTCATCGCCAGGAAGGATATGCAGAGGCTGCATAAGGAGCTACCGCTCAGCCTGGAGGAAC
TGGAGGATGTGTTTGATGCCCTGGATGCTGATGGCAATGGCTATCTGACCCCACAGGAGTTCACTACTGG
ATTTAGTCACTTCTTCTTCAGCCAGAATAACCCAAGTCAGGAAGATGCAGGTGAACAGGTGGCCCAGCGC
CATGAAGAGAAGGTGTATCTGTCCAGAGGGGATGAGGATCTGGGCGACATGGGCGAAGATGAGGAAGCCC
AGTTCCGGATGCTGATGGACAGACTTGGAGCCCAAAAGGTGTTGGAAGATGAAAGTGATGTCAAGCAGCT
CTGGTTGCAGCTGAAGAAGGAGGAACCTCATTTACTGTCCAACTTTGAAGACTTCCTGACCAGAATCATC
TCCCAGCTCCAAGAAGCCCATGAGGAGAAGAATGAACTGGAGTGTGCCCTAAAAAGGAAAATTGCTGCTT
ATGATGAAGAAATCCAGCATCTCTATGAGGAGATGGAACAACAAATCAAA
